Addgene plasmid #170457: pSynapsin_NLS_GFP_P2A_His6_NR1.
Purpose: Expresses histidine tagged NR1 in neuronal cells
Depositing lab: Shigeki Watanabe. Depositing organization: Johns Hopkins University and School of Medicine. Publication: Asynchronous release sites align with NMDA receptors in mouse hippocampal synapses. Li S, Raychaudhuri S, Lee SA, Brockmann MM, Wang J, Kusick G, Prater C, Syed S, Falahati H, Ramos R, Bartol TM, Hosy E, Watanabe S. Nat Commun. 2021 Jan 29;12(1):677. doi: 10.1038/s41467-021-21004-x. PubMed 33514725.
Backbone
  Vector backbone: pFUGW
  Backbone size w/o insert (bp): 9370
  Total vector size (bp): 12124
  Modifications to backbone: UBC promoter replaced with neuron specific synapsin promoter. Introduced NLS-GFP for checking transfection efficiency.
  Vector type: Mammalian Expression, Lentiviral
Growth in bacteria
  Bacterial resistance: Ampicillin, 100 μg/mL
  Growth temperature: 37°C
  Growth strain: NEB Stable
  Copy number: Unknown
Gene/Insert
  Gene/Insert name: NR1 (alt name: NMDA receptor subunit 1)
  Species: R. norvegicus (rat)
  Entrez Gene: Grin1 (a.k.a. GluN1, NMDAR1, NR1)
  Promoter: Synapsin
  Tag / fusion protein: Hexa-histidin (N terminal on insert)
  Cloning method: Gibson Cloning
  Sequencing primers: 5′ AGGGCATCGACTTCAAGGAGGA
Resource information
  A portion of this plasmid was derived from a plasmid made by: NR1 was taken from Addgene 23999
Terms and licenses: Academic/Nonprofit Terms; Industry Terms: Not Available to Industry
How to cite: pSynapsin_NLS_GFP_P2A_His6_NR1. was a gift from Shigeki Watanabe (Addgene plasmid # 170457 ; http://n2t.net/addgene:170457 ; RRID:Addgene_170457)
