[The description below was written by a language model from this plasmid's Addgene catalogue record and pLannotate feature annotations shown in this document.]
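Description:
pSynapsin_NLS_GFP_P2A_His6_NR1 is a lentiviral transfer plasmid built on the pFUGW backbone for expressing a histidine-tagged NMDA receptor subunit in neurons. In bacteria it is maintained by a high-copy ColE1/pUC-type origin and selected with ampicillin (AmpR). An f1 origin is also present, along with an SV40/EM7-driven BleoR cassette that lies outside the viral genome. The viral portion has a hybrid 5′ end in which the CMV enhancer/promoter drives a truncated HIV-1 LTR, followed by the Ψ packaging signal, a gag fragment, the RRE for Rev-dependent export of the genomic RNA, and the cPPT/CTS. A WPRE, which enhances transcript expression, sits downstream of the cargo, followed by a truncated 3′ LTR and a bGH polyadenylation signal.

The original ubiquitin C promoter of the backbone was replaced with the human synapsin I promoter, restricting expression to neurons. This promoter drives a single open reading frame that begins with three copies of the SV40 nuclear localization signal fused to EGFP, followed by rat Grin1 (NR1/GluN1). According to the plasmid name and catalogue fields, a P2A self-cleaving peptide separates the two proteins and a hexahistidine tag is placed at the N-terminal end of NR1. Neither element is annotated in the feature tables, though a short unannotated gap between EGFP and Grin1 would fit the P2A. Nuclear GFP therefore marks transfected or transduced cells, as a check on efficiency, without being attached to the receptor.

The associated work concerns the alignment of NMDA receptors with release sites at mouse hippocampal synapses. The depositor and sequencing-derived records differ slightly in length (12,124 versus 12,166 nt) but show the same set of features.
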