Features (pLannotate 1.2.2; 34 found; start..end, strand, type, name):
      1..37      -  misc_feature   bom (fragment): basis of mobility region from pBR322
    192..571     +  enhancer       CMV enhancer: human cytomegalovirus immediate early enhancer
    572..771     +  promoter       CMV promoter: human cytomegalovirus (CMV) immediate early promoter
    789..969     +  LTR            5' LTR (truncated): truncated 5' long terminal repeat (LTR) from HIV-1
   1016..1141    +  misc_feature   HIV-1 Ψ: packaging signal of human immunodeficiency virus type 1
   1125..1488    +  CDS            HIV-1 gag (fragment): gag protein from human immunodeficiency virus 1; gag
   1634..1867    +  misc_feature   RRE: The Rev response element (RRE) of HIV-1 allows for Rev-dependent mRNA export from the nucleus to the cytoplasm.
   2244..2344    +  CDS            Rev (fragment): human immunodeficiency virus 1 (HIV-1) Rev protein; rev; enhances nuclear export of unspliced and incompletely spliced viral mRNAs
   2394..2511    +  misc_feature   cPPT/CTS: central polypurine tract and central termination sequence of HIV-1
   2580..3027    +  promoter       hSyn promoter: human synapsin I promoter; confers neuron-specific expression (Kügler et al., 2003)
   3048..3068    +  CDS            SV40 NLS: nuclear localization signal of SV40 (simian virus 40) large T antigen
   3072..3092    +  CDS            SV40 NLS: nuclear localization signal of SV40 (simian virus 40) large T antigen
   3096..3116    +  CDS            SV40 NLS: nuclear localization signal of SV40 (simian virus 40) large T antigen
   3117..3833    +  CDS            EGFP: EGFP is a basic (constitutively fluorescent) green fluorescent protein published in 1996, derived from Aequorea victoria. It is reported to be a rapidly-maturing weak dimer with moderate acid sensitivity.
   3906..6749    +  CDS            Grin1: NMDZ1_RAT - Also known as Nmdar1 From Rattus norvegicus (Rat).
   6790..6814    +  misc_feature   MCS (fragment): pBluescript multiple cloning site
   6814..7402    +  misc_feature   WPRE: woodchuck hepatitis virus posttranscriptional regulatory element
   7339..7920    +  CDS            nef (fragment): NEF_HV1H2 - Experimental evidence at protein level: Swiss-Prot protein existence level 1. Extracellular Nef protein targets CD4(+) T-lymphocytes for apoptosis by interacting with CXCR4 surface receptors. From Human immunodeficiency virus type 1 group M subtype B (isolate HXB2) (HIV-1).
   7927..8107    +  LTR            5' LTR (truncated): truncated 5' long terminal repeat (LTR) from HIV-1
   8139..8363    +  polyA_signal   bGH poly(A) signal: bovine growth hormone polyadenylation signal
   8367..8388    +  promoter       SV40 promoter (fragment): SV40 enhancer and early promoter
   8409..8837    +  rep_origin     f1 ori (sequence partly withheld): f1 bacteriophage origin of replication; arrow indicates direction of (+) strand synthesis
   8851..9180    +  promoter       SV40 promoter: SV40 enhancer and early promoter
   9228..9275    +  promoter       EM7 promoter: synthetic bacterial promoter&nbsp
   9294..9668    +  CDS            BleoR: antibiotic-binding protein; Sh ble from Streptoalloteichus hindustanus; confers resistance to bleomycin, phleomycin, and Zeocin™
   9678..9803    +  CDS            ble (fragment): BLE_KLEPN - Experimental evidence at protein level: Swiss-Prot protein existence level 1. Binding protein with a strong affinity to the bleomycin family of antibiotics. Binds to CL990; an antimitotic-antibiotic compound. From Klebsiella pneumoniae.
   9798..9919    +  polyA_signal   SV40 poly(A) signal: SV40 polyadenylation signal
   9990..10012   -  protein_bind   lac operator (fragment): The lac repressor binds to the lac operator to inhibit transcription in E. coli. This inhibition can be relieved by adding lactose or isopropyl-β-D-thiogalactopyranoside (IPTG). lac repressor encoded by lacI
  10016..10046   -  promoter       lac promoter: promoter for the E. coli lac operon
  10061..10082   -  protein_bind   CAP binding site: CAP binding activates transcription in the presence of cAMP. E. coli catabolite activator protein
  10095..10187   -  CDS            lacI (fragment): lac repressor; lacI; The lac repressor binds to the lac operator to inhibit transcription in E. coli. This inhibition can be relieved by adding lactose or isopropyl-β-D-thiogalactopyranoside (IPTG).
  10370..10958   -  rep_origin     ori: high-copy-number ColE1/pMB1/pBR322/pUC origin of replication
  11129..11989   -  CDS            AmpR: β-lactamase; bla; confers resistance to ampicillin, carbenicillin, and related antibiotics
  11990..12094   -  promoter       AmpR promoter: bla
>Addgene plasmid #170457 | pSynapsin_NLS_GFP_P2A_His6_NR1. | depositor full sequence | sequence record 330599 | pSynapsin_NLS_GFP_P2A_His6_NR1. sequence 12124 bps
TACAATCTGCTCTGATGCCGCATAGTTAAGCCAGTATCTGCTCCCTGCTTGTGTGTTGGAGGTCGCTGAG
TAGTGCGCGAGCAAAATTTAAGCTACAACAAGGCAAGGCTTGACCGACAATTGCATGAAGAATCTGCTTA
GGGTTAGGCGTTTTGCGCTGCTTCGCGATGTACGGGCCAGATATACGCGTTGACATTGATTATTGACTAG
TTATTAATAGTAATCAATTACGGGGTCATTAGTTCATAGCCCATATATGGAGTTCCGCGTTACATAACTT
ACGGTAAATGGCCCGCCTGGCTGACCGCCCAACGACCCCCGCCCATTGACGTCAATAATGACGTATGTTC
CCATAGTAACGCCAATAGGGACTTTCCATTGACGTCAATGGGTGGAGTATTTACGGTAAACTGCCCACTT
GGCAGTACATCAAGTGTATCATATGCCAAGTACGCCCCCTATTGACGTCAATGACGGTAAATGGCCCGCC
TGGCATTATGCCCAGTACATGACCTTATGGGACTTTCCTACTTGGCAGTACATCTACGTATTAGTCATCG
CTATTACCATGGTGATGCGGTTTTGGCAGTACATCAATGGGCGTGGATAGCGGTTTGACTCACGGGGATT
TCCAAGTCTCCACCCCATTGACGTCAATGGGAGTTTGTTTTGGCACCAAAATCAACGGGACTTTCCAAAA
TGTCGTAACAACTCCGCCCCATTGACGCAAATGGGCGGTAGGCGTGTACGGTGGGAGGTCTATATAAGCA
GCGCGTTTTGCCTGTACTGGGTCTCTCTGGTTAGACCAGATCTGAGCCTGGGAGCTCTCTGGCTAACTAG
GGAACCCACTGCTTAAGCCTCAATAAAGCTTGCCTTGAGTGCTTCAAGTAGTGTGTGCCCGTCTGTTGTG
TGACTCTGGTAACTAGAGATCCCTCAGACCCTTTTAGTCAGTGTGGAAAATCTCTAGCAGTGGCGCCCGA
ACAGGGACTTGAAAGCGAAAGGGAAACCAGAGGAGCTCTCTCGACGCAGGACTCGGCTTGCTGAAGCGCG
CACGGCAAGAGGCGAGGGGCGGCGACTGGTGAGTACGCCAAAAATTTTGACTAGCGGAGGCTAGAAGGAG
AGAGATGGGTGCGAGAGCGTCAGTATTAAGCGGGGGAGAATTAGATCGCGATGGGAAAAAATTCGGTTAA
GGCCAGGGGGAAAGAAAAAATATAAATTAAAACATATAGTATGGGCAAGCAGGGAGCTAGAACGATTCGC
AGTTAATCCTGGCCTGTTAGAAACATCAGAAGGCTGTAGACAAATACTGGGACAGCTACAACCATCCCTT
CAGACAGGATCAGAAGAACTTAGATCATTATATAATACAGTAGCAACCCTCTATTGTGTGCATCAAAGGA
TAGAGATAAAAGACACCAAGGAAGCTTTAGACAAGATAGAGGAAGAGCAAAACAAAAGTAAGACCACCGC
ACAGCAAGCGGCCGCTGATCTTCAGACCTGGAGGAGGAGATATGAGGGACAATTGGAGAAGTGAATTATA
TAAATATAAAGTAGTAAAAATTGAACCATTAGGAGTAGCACCCACCAAGGCAAAGAGAAGAGTGGTGCAG
AGAGAAAAAAGAGCAGTGGGAATAGGAGCTTTGTTCCTTGGGTTCTTGGGAGCAGCAGGAAGCACTATGG
GCGCAGCGTCAATGACGCTGACGGTACAGGCCAGACAATTATTGTCTGGTATAGTGCAGCAGCAGAACAA
TTTGCTGAGGGCTATTGAGGCGCAACAGCATCTGTTGCAACTCACAGTCTGGGGCATCAAGCAGCTCCAG
GCAAGAATCCTGGCTGTGGAAAGATACCTAAAGGATCAACAGCTCCTGGGGATTTGGGGTTGCTCTGGAA
AACTCATTTGCACCACTGCTGTGCCTTGGAATGCTAGTTGGAGTAATAAATCTCTGGAACAGATTTGGAA
TCACACGACCTGGATGGAGTGGGACAGAGAAATTAACAATTACACAAGCTTAATACACTCCTTAATTGAA
GAATCGCAAAACCAGCAAGAAAAGAATGAACAAGAATTATTGGAATTAGATAAATGGGCAAGTTTGTGGA
ATTGGTTTAACATAACAAATTGGCTGTGGTATATAAAATTATTCATAATGATAGTAGGAGGCTTGGTAGG
TTTAAGAATAGTTTTTGCTGTACTTTCTATAGTGAATAGAGTTAGGCAGGGATATTCACCATTATCGTTT
CAGACCCACCTCCCAACCCCGAGGGGACCCGACAGGCCCGAAGGAATAGAAGAAGAAGGTGGAGAGAGAG
ACAGAGACAGATCCATTCGATTAGTGAACGGATCGGCACTGCGTGCGCCAATTCTGCAGACAAATGGCAG
TATTCATCCACAATTTTAAAAGAAAAGGGGGGATTGGGGGGTACAGTGCAGGGGAAAGAATAGTAGACAT
AATAGCAACAGACATACAAACTAAAGAATTACAAAAACAAATTACAAAAATTCAAAATTTTCGGGTTTAT
TACAGGGACAGCAGAGATCCAGTTTGGTTAATCGCATGCTAGAGAGGGCCCTGCGTATGAGTGCAAGTGG
GTTTTAGGACCAGGATGAGGCGGGGTGGGGGTGCCTACCTGACGACCGACCCCGACCCACTGGACAAGCA
CCCAACCCCCATTCCCCAAATTGCGCATCCCCTATCAGAGAGGGGGAGGGGAAACAGGATGCGGCGAGGC
GCGTGCGCACTGCCAGCTTCAGCACCGCGGACAGTGCCTTCGCCCCCGCCTGGCGGCGCGCGCCACCGCC
GCCTCAGCACTGAAGGCGCGCTGACGTCACTCGCCGGTCCCCCGCAAACTCCCCTTCCCGGCCACCTTGG
TCGCGTCCGCGCCGCCGCCGGCCCAGCCGGACCGCACCACGCGAGGCGCGAGATAGGGGGGCACGGGCGC
GACCATCTGCGCTGCGGCGCCGGCGACTCAGCGCTGCCTCAGTCTGCGGTGGGCAGCGGAGGAGTCGTGT
CGTGCCTGAGAGCGCAGTCGGATCCGCCACCATGGCTCCAAAAAAGAAGAGAAAGGTAGATCCAAAAAAG
AAGAGAAAGGTAGATCCAAAAAAGAAGAGAAAGGTAATGGTGAGCAAGGGCGAGGAGCTGTTCACCGGGG
TGGTGCCCATCCTGGTCGAGCTGGACGGCGACGTAAACGGCCACAAGTTCAGCGTGTCCGGCGAGGGCGA
GGGCGATGCCACCTACGGCAAGCTGACCCTGAAGTTCATCTGCACCACCGGCAAGCTGCCCGTGCCCTGG
CCCACCCTCGTGACCACCCTGACCTACGGCGTGCAGTGCTTCAGCCGCTACCCCGACCACATGAAGCAGC
ACGACTTCTTCAAGTCCGCCATGCCCGAAGGCTACGTCCAGGAGCGCACCATCTTCTTCAAGGACGACGG
CAACTACAAGACCCGCGCCGAGGTGAAGTTCGAGGGCGACACCCTGGTGAACCGCATCGAGCTGAAGGGC
ATCGACTTCAAGGAGGACGGCAACATCCTGGGGCACAAGCTGGAGTACAACTACAACAGCCACAACGTCT
ATATCATGGCCGACAAGCAGAAGAACGGCATCAAGGTGAACTTCAAGATCCGCCACAACATCGAGGACGG
CAGCGTGCAGCTCGCCGACCACTACCAGCAGAACACCCCCATCGGCGACGGCCCCGTGCTGCTGCCCGAC
AACCACTACCTGAGCACCCAGTCCGCCCTGAGCAAAGACCCCAACGAGAAGCGCGATCACATGGTCCTGC
TGGAGTTCGTGACCGCCGCCGGGATCACTCTCGGCATGGACGAGCTGTACAAGGGATCCGGAGCTACTAA
CTTCAGCCTGCTGAAGCAAGCAGGAGATGTTGAAGAAAACCCCGGGCCTGCTAGCATGAGCACCATGCAC
CTGCTGACATTCGCCCTGCTTTTTTCCTGCTCCTTCGCCCGCGCCGCCACTAGGCATCATCACCATCACC
ACGCTAGTTGCGACCCCAAGATCGTCAACATCGGCGCGGTGCTGAGCACGCGCAAGCATGAACAGATGTT
CCGCGAGGCAGTAAACCAGGCCAATAAGCGACACGGCTCTTGGAAGATACAGCTCAACGCCACTTCTGTC
ACCCACAAGCCCAACGCCATACAGATGGCCCTGTCAGTGTGTGAGGACCTCATCTCTAGCCAGGTCTACG
CTATCCTAGTTAGCCACCCGCCTACTCCCAACGACCACTTCACTCCCACCCCTGTCTCCTACACAGCTGG
CTTCTACAGAATCCCTGTCCTGGGACTGACTACCCGAATGTCCATCTACTCTGACAAGAGTATCCACCTG
AGTTTCCTTCGCACGGTGCCGCCCTACTCCCACCAGTCCAGCGTCTGGTTTGAGATGATGCGAGTCTACA
ACTGGAACCACATCATCCTGCTGGTCAGCGACGACCACGAGGGACGGGCAGCGCAGAAGCGCTTGGAGAC
GTTGCTGGAGGAACGGGAGTCCAAGGCAGAGAAGGTGCTGCAGTTTGACCCAGGAACCAAGAATGTGACG
GCTCTGCTGATGGAGGCCCGGGAACTGGAGGCCCGGGTCATCATCCTTTCTGCAAGCGAGGACGACGCTG
CCACAGTGTACCGCGCAGCCGCAATGCTGAACATGACGGGCTCTGGGTACGTGTGGCTGGTCGGGGAACG
CGAGATCTCTGGGAACGCCCTGCGCTACGCTCCTGATGGCATCATCGGACTTCAGCTCATCAATGGCAAG
AATGAGTCAGCCCACATCAGTGACGCCGTGGGCGTGGTGGCACAGGCAGTTCACGAACTCCTAGAGAAGG
AGAATATCACTGACCCACCGCGGGGTTGCGTGGGCAACACCAACATCTGGAAGACAGGACCATTGTTCAA
GAGGGTGCTGATGTCTTCTAAGTATGCGGACGGAGTGACTGGCCGTGTGGAATTCAATGAGGATGGGGAC
CGGAAGTTTGCCAACTATAGTATCATGAACCTGCAGAACCGCAAGCTGGTGCAAGTGGGCATCTACAATG
GTACCCATGTCATCCCAAATGACAGGAAGATCATCTGGCCAGGAGGAGAGACAGAGAAACCTCGAGGATA
CCAGATGTCCACCAGACTAAAGATAGTGACAATCCACCAAGAGCCCTTCGTGTACGTCAAGCCCACAATG
AGTGATGGGACATGCAAAGAGGAGTTCACAGTCAATGGTGACCCAGTGAAGAAGGTGATCTGTACGGGGC
CTAATGACACGTCCCCAGGCAGCCCACGCCACACAGTGCCCCAGTGCTGCTATGGCTTCTGCATAGACCT
GCTCATCAAGCTGGCGCGGACCATGAATTTTACCTATGAGGTGCACCTGGTGGCAGATGGCAAGTTTGGC
ACACAGGAGCGGGTAAACAACAGCAACAAAAAGGAGTGGAACGGAATGATGGGCGAGCTACTCAGTGGCC
AAGCGGACATGATTGTGGCACCACTGACCATCAACAATGAGCGTGCGCAGTACATAGAGTTCTCCAAGCC
CTTCAAGTACCAGGGCCTGACCATTTTGGTCAAGAAGGAGATTCCCAGGAGCACACTGGACTCATTTATG
CAGCCTTTTCAGAGCACACTGTGGTTGCTAGTAGGACTGTCAGTTCATGTGGTGGCTGTGATGCTGTACC
TGCTGGACCGCTTCAGTCCCTTTGGCCGATTCAAGGTGAACAGTGAGGAGGAGGAGGAAGATGCACTGAC
CCTGTCCTCTGCCATGTGGTTTTCCTGGGGCGTCCTGCTCAACTCCGGCATTGGGGAAGGTGCCCCCCGG
AGTTTCTCTGCACGTATCCTAGGCATGGTGTGGGCTGGTTTCGCCATGATCATAGTGGCTTCCTACACTG
CCAACTTGGCAGCTTTCCTGGTGCTGGATCGGCCTGAGGAGCGCATCACGGGCATCAATGACCCCAGGCT
CAGAAACCCCTCAGACAAGTTCATCTACGCAACTGTAAAGCAGAGCTCCGTGGACATCTACTTCCGGAGG
CAGGTGGAGTTGAGTACCATGTACCGGCACATGGAAAAACACAATTACGAGAGCGCAGCTGAGGCCATCC
AGGCTGTGCGGGACAACAAGCTGCACGCCTTTATCTGGGACTCGGCCGTGCTGGAGTTTGAGGCTTCACA
GAAGTGCGATCTGGTGACCACGGGTGAGCTGTTCTTCCGCTCAGGCTTTGGCATCGGCATGCGCAAGGAC
AGCCCCTGGAAGCAGAACGTTTCCCTGTCCATACTCAAGTCCCATGAGAATGGCTTCATGGAAGATCTGG
ATAAGACATGGGTTCGGTATCAGGAATGCGACTCCCGCAGCAATGCTCCTGCAACCCTCACTTTTGAGAA
CATGGCAGGGGTCTTCATGCTGGTGGCTGGAGGCATCGTAGCTGGGATTTTCCTCATTTTCATTGAGATC
GCCTACAAGCGACACAAGGATGCCCGTAGGAAGCAGATGCAGCTGGCTTTTGCAGCCGTGAACGTGTGGA
GGAAGAACCTGCAGGATAGAAAGAGTGGTAGAGCAGAGCCCGACCCTAAAAAGAAAGCCACATTTAGGGC
TATCACCTCCACCCTGGCCTCCAGCTTCAAGAGACGTAGGTCCTCCAAAGACACGAGCACCGGGGGTGGA
CGCGGCGCTTTGCAAAACCAAAAAGACACAGTGCTGCCGCGACGCGCTATTGAGAGGGAGGAGGGCCAGC
TGCAGCTGTGTTCCCGTCATAGGGAGAGCTGAGGCGCGCCTTCGAATTAATTAAGGCCGCGACTCTAGAG
AATTCGATATCAAGCTTATCGATAATCAACCTCTGGATTACAAAATTTGTGAAAGATTGACTGGTATTCT
TAACTATGTTGCTCCTTTTACGCTATGTGGATACGCTGCTTTAATGCCTTTGTATCATGCTATTGCTTCC
CGTATGGCTTTCATTTTCTCCTCCTTGTATAAATCCTGGTTGCTGTCTCTTTATGAGGAGTTGTGGCCCG
TTGTCAGGCAACGTGGCGTGGTGTGCACTGTGTTTGCTGACGCAACCCCCACTGGTTGGGGCATTGCCAC
CACCTGTCAGCTCCTTTCCGGGACTTTCGCTTTCCCCCTCCCTATTGCCACGGCGGAACTCATCGCCGCC
TGCCTTGCCCGCTGCTGGACAGGGGCTCGGCTGTTGGGCACTGACAATTCCGTGGTGTTGTCGGGGAAAT
CATCGTCCTTTCCTTGGCTGCTCGCCTGTGTTGCCACCTGGATTCTGCGCGGGACGTCCTTCTGCTACGT
CCCTTCGGCCCTCAATCCAGCGGACCTTCCTTCCCGCGGCCTGCTGCCGGCTCTGCGGCCTCTTCCGCGT
CTTCGCCTTCGCCCTCAGACGAGTCGGATCTCCCTTTGGGCCGCCTCCCCGCATCGATACCGTCGACCTC
GAGACCTAGAAAAACATGGAGCAATCACAAGTAGCAATACAGCAGCTACCAATGCTGATTGTGCCTGGCT
AGAAGCACAAGAGGAGGAGGAGGTGGGTTTTCCAGTCACACCTCAGGTACCTTTAAGACCAATGACTTAC
AAGGCAGCTGTAGATCTTAGCCACTTTTTAAAAGAAAAGGGGGGACTGGAAGGGCTAATTCACTCCCAAC
GAAGACAAGATATCCTTGATCTGTGGATCTACCACACACAAGGCTACTTCCCTGATTGGCAGAACTACAC
ACCAGGGCCAGGGATCAGATATCCACTGACCTTTGGATGGTGCTACAAGCTAGTACCAGTTGAGCAAGAG
AAGGTAGAAGAAGCCAATGAAGGAGAGAACACCCGCTTGTTACACCCTGTGAGCCTGCATGGGATGGATG
ACCCGGAGAGAGAAGTATTAGAGTGGAGGTTTGACAGCCGCCTAGCATTTCATCACATGGCCCGAGAGCT
GCATCCGGACTGTACTGGGTCTCTCTGGTTAGACCAGATCTGAGCCTGGGAGCTCTCTGGCTAACTAGGG
AACCCACTGCTTAAGCCTCAATAAAGCTTGCCTTGAGTGCTTCAAGTAGTGTGTGCCCGTCTGTTGTGTG
ACTCTGGTAACTAGAGATCCCTCAGACCCTTTTAGTCAGTGTGGAAAATCTCTAGCAGGGCCCGTTTAAA
CCCGCTGATCAGCCTCGACTGTGCCTTCTAGTTGCCAGCCATCTGTTGTTTGCCCCTCCCCCGTGCCTTC
CTTGACCCTGGAAGGTGCCACTCCCACTGTCCTTTCCTAATAAAATGAGGAAATTGCATCGCATTGTCTG
AGTAGGTGTCATTCTATTCTGGGGGGTGGGGTGGGGCAGGACAGCAAGGGGGAGGATTGGGAAGACAATA
GCAGGCATGCTGGGGATGCGGTGGGCTCTATGGCTTCTGAGGCGGAAAGAACCAGCTGGGGCTCTAGGGG
GTATCCCC
[124 nt withheld, positions 8409-8532]
C
[91 nt withheld, positions 8534-8624]
A
[49 nt withheld, positions 8626-8674]
CCTTTGACGTTGGAGTCCACGTTCTTT
[37 nt withheld, positions 8702-8738]
ACCCTATCTCGGTCTATTCTTTTGATTTATAAGGGATTTTGCCGATTTCGGCCTATTGGTTAAAAAATGA
GCTGATTTAACAAAAATTTAACGCGAATTAATTCTGTGGAATGTGTGTCAGTTAGGGTGTGGAAAGTCCC
CAGGCTCCCCAGCAGGCAGAAGTATGCAAAGCATGCATCTCAATTAGTCAGCAACCAGGTGTGGAAAGTC
CCCAGGCTCCCCAGCAGGCAGAAGTATGCAAAGCATGCATCTCAATTAGTCAGCAACCATAGTCCCGCCC
CTAACTCCGCCCATCCCGCCCCTAACTCCGCCCAGTTCCGCCCATTCTCCGCCCCATGGCTGACTAATTT
TTTTTATTTATGCAGAGGCCGAGGCCGCCTCTGCCTCTGAGCTATTCCAGAAGTAGTGAGGAGGCTTTTT
TGGAGGCCTAGGCTTTTGCAAAAAGCTCCCGGGAGCTTGTATATCCATTTTCGGATCTGATCAGCACGTG
TTGACAATTAATCATCGGCATAGTATATCGGCATAGTATAATACGACAAGGTGAGGAACTAAACCATGGC
CAAGTTGACCAGTGCCGTTCCGGTGCTCACCGCGCGCGACGTCGCCGGAGCGGTCGAGTTCTGGACCGAC
CGGCTCGGGTTCTCCCGGGACTTCGTGGAGGACGACTTCGCCGGTGTGGTCCGGGACGACGTGACCCTGT
TCATCAGCGCGGTCCAGGACCAGGTGGTGCCGGACAACACCCTGGCCTGGGTGTGGGTGCGCGGCCTGGA
CGAGCTGTACGCCGAGTGGTCGGAGGTCGTGTCCACGAACTTCCGGGACGCCTCCGGGCCGGCCATGACC
GAGATCGGCGAGCAGCCGTGGGGGCGGGAGTTCGCCCTGCGCGACCCGGCCGGCAACTGCGTGCACTTCG
TGGCCGAGGAGCAGGACTGACACGTGCTACGAGATTTCGATTCCACCGCCGCCTTCTATGAAAGGTTGGG
CTTCGGAATCGTTTTCCGGGACGCCGGCTGGATGATCCTCCAGCGCGGGGATCTCATGCTGGAGTTCTTC
GCCCACCCCAACTTGTTTATTGCAGCTTATAATGGTTACAAATAAAGCAATAGCATCACAAATTTCACAA
ATAAAGCATTTTTTTCACTGCATTCTAGTTGTGGTTTGTCCAAACTCATCAATGTATCTTATCATGTCTG
TATACCGTCGACCTCTAGCTAGAGCTTGGCGTAATCATGGTCATAGCTGTTTCCTGTGTGAAATTGTTAT
CCGCTCACAATTCCACACAACATACGAGCCGGAAGCATAAAGTGTAAAGCCTGGGGTGCCTAATGAGTGA
GCTAACTCACATTAATTGCGTTGCGCTCACTGCCCGCTTTCCAGTCGGGAAACCTGTCGTGCCAGCTGCA
TTAATGAATCGGCCAACGCGCGGGGAGAGGCGGTTTGCGTATTGGGCGCTCTTCCGCTTCCTCGCTCACT
GACTCGCTGCGCTCGGTCGTTCGGCTGCGGCGAGCGGTATCAGCTCACTCAAAGGCGGTAATACGGTTAT
CCACAGAATCAGGGGATAACGCAGGAAAGAACATGTGAGCAAAAGGCCAGCAAAAGGCCAGGAACCGTAA
AAAGGCCGCGTTGCTGGCGTTTTTCCATAGGCTCCGCCCCCCTGACGAGCATCACAAAAATCGACGCTCA
AGTCAGAGGTGGCGAAACCCGACAGGACTATAAAGATACCAGGCGTTTCCCCCTGGAAGCTCCCTCGTGC
GCTCTCCTGTTCCGACCCTGCCGCTTACCGGATACCTGTCCGCCTTTCTCCCTTCGGGAAGCGTGGCGCT
TTCTCATAGCTCACGCTGTAGGTATCTCAGTTCGGTGTAGGTCGTTCGCTCCAAGCTGGGCTGTGTGCAC
GAACCCCCCGTTCAGCCCGACCGCTGCGCCTTATCCGGTAACTATCGTCTTGAGTCCAACCCGGTAAGAC
ACGACTTATCGCCACTGGCAGCAGCCACTGGTAACAGGATTAGCAGAGCGAGGTATGTAGGCGGTGCTAC
AGAGTTCTTGAAGTGGTGGCCTAACTACGGCTACACTAGAAGAACAGTATTTGGTATCTGCGCTCTGCTG
AAGCCAGTTACCTTCGGAAAAAGAGTTGGTAGCTCTTGATCCGGCAAACAAACCACCGCTGGTAGCGGTG
GTTTTTTTGTTTGCAAGCAGCAGATTACGCGCAGAAAAAAAGGATCTCAAGAAGATCCTTTGATCTTTTC
TACGGGGTCTGACGCTCAGTGGAACGAAAACTCACGTTAAGGGATTTTGGTCATGAGATTATCAAAAAGG
ATCTTCACCTAGATCCTTTTAAATTAAAAATGAAGTTTTAAATCAATCTAAAGTATATATGAGTAAACTT
GGTCTGACAGTTACCAATGCTTAATCAGTGAGGCACCTATCTCAGCGATCTGTCTATTTCGTTCATCCAT
AGTTGCCTGACTCCCCGTCGTGTAGATAACTACGATACGGGAGGGCTTACCATCTGGCCCCAGTGCTGCA
ATGATACCGCGAGACCCACGCTCACCGGCTCCAGATTTATCAGCAATAAACCAGCCAGCCGGAAGGGCCG
AGCGCAGAAGTGGTCCTGCAACTTTATCCGCCTCCATCCAGTCTATTAATTGTTGCCGGGAAGCTAGAGT
AAGTAGTTCGCCAGTTAATAGTTTGCGCAACGTTGTTGCCATTGCTACAGGCATCGTGGTGTCACGCTCG
TCGTTTGGTATGGCTTCATTCAGCTCCGGTTCCCAACGATCAAGGCGAGTTACATGATCCCCCATGTTGT
GCAAAAAAGCGGTTAGCTCCTTCGGTCCTCCGATCGTTGTCAGAAGTAAGTTGGCCGCAGTGTTATCACT
CATGGTTATGGCAGCACTGCATAATTCTCTTACTGTCATGCCATCCGTAAGATGCTTTTCTGTGACTGGT
GAGTACTCAACCAAGTCATTCTGAGAATAGTGTATGCGGCGACCGAGTTGCTCTTGCCCGGCGTCAATAC
GGGATAATACCGCGCCACATAGCAGAACTTTAAAAGTGCTCATCATTGGAAAACGTTCTTCGGGGCGAAA
ACTCTCAAGGATCTTACCGCTGTTGAGATCCAGTTCGATGTAACCCACTCGTGCACCCAACTGATCTTCA
GCATCTTTTACTTTCACCAGCGTTTCTGGGTGAGCAAAAACAGGAAGGCAAAATGCCGCAAAAAAGGGAA
TAAGGGCGACACGGAAATGTTGAATACTCATACTCTTCCTTTTTCAATATTATTGAAGCATTTATCAGGG
TTATTGTCTCATGAGCGGATACATATTTGAATGTATTTAGAAAAATAAACAAATAGGGGTTCCGCGCACA
TTTCCCCGAAAAGTGCCACCTGACAC
