Features (pLannotate 1.2.2; 34 found; start..end, strand, type, name):
      1..380     +  enhancer       CMV enhancer: human cytomegalovirus immediate early enhancer
    381..580     +  promoter       CMV promoter: human cytomegalovirus (CMV) immediate early promoter
    598..778     +  LTR            5' LTR (truncated): truncated 5' long terminal repeat (LTR) from HIV-1
    825..950     +  misc_feature   HIV-1 Ψ: packaging signal of human immunodeficiency virus type 1
    934..1297    +  CDS            HIV-1 gag (fragment): gag protein from human immunodeficiency virus 1; gag
   1443..1676    +  misc_feature   RRE: The Rev response element (RRE) of HIV-1 allows for Rev-dependent mRNA export from the nucleus to the cytoplasm.
   2053..2153    +  CDS            Rev (fragment): human immunodeficiency virus 1 (HIV-1) Rev protein; rev; enhances nuclear export of unspliced and incompletely spliced viral mRNAs
   2203..2320    +  misc_feature   cPPT/CTS: central polypurine tract and central termination sequence of HIV-1
   2389..2836    +  promoter       hSyn promoter: human synapsin I promoter; confers neuron-specific expression (Kügler et al., 2003)
   2857..2877    +  CDS            SV40 NLS: nuclear localization signal of SV40 (simian virus 40) large T antigen
   2881..2901    +  CDS            SV40 NLS: nuclear localization signal of SV40 (simian virus 40) large T antigen
   2905..2925    +  CDS            SV40 NLS: nuclear localization signal of SV40 (simian virus 40) large T antigen
   2926..3642    +  CDS            EGFP: EGFP is a basic (constitutively fluorescent) green fluorescent protein published in 1996, derived from Aequorea victoria. It is reported to be a rapidly-maturing weak dimer with moderate acid sensitivity.
   3715..6558    +  CDS            Grin1: NMDZ1_RAT - Also known as Nmdar1 From Rattus norvegicus (Rat).
   6597..6621    +  misc_feature   MCS (fragment): pBluescript multiple cloning site
   6621..7209    +  misc_feature   WPRE: woodchuck hepatitis virus posttranscriptional regulatory element
   7146..7727    +  CDS            nef (fragment): NEF_HV1H2 - Experimental evidence at protein level: Swiss-Prot protein existence level 1. Extracellular Nef protein targets CD4(+) T-lymphocytes for apoptosis by interacting with CXCR4 surface receptors. From Human immunodeficiency virus type 1 group M subtype B (isolate HXB2) (HIV-1).
   7734..7914    +  LTR            5' LTR (truncated): truncated 5' long terminal repeat (LTR) from HIV-1
   7946..8170    +  polyA_signal   bGH poly(A) signal: bovine growth hormone polyadenylation signal
   8174..8195    +  promoter       SV40 promoter (fragment): SV40 enhancer and early promoter
   8216..8644    +  rep_origin     f1 ori (sequence partly withheld): f1 bacteriophage origin of replication; arrow indicates direction of (+) strand synthesis
   8658..8987    +  promoter       SV40 promoter: SV40 enhancer and early promoter
   9035..9082    +  promoter       EM7 promoter: synthetic bacterial promoter&nbsp
   9101..9475    +  CDS            BleoR: antibiotic-binding protein; Sh ble from Streptoalloteichus hindustanus; confers resistance to bleomycin, phleomycin, and Zeocin™
   9485..9610    +  CDS            ble (fragment): BLE_KLEPN - Experimental evidence at protein level: Swiss-Prot protein existence level 1. Binding protein with a strong affinity to the bleomycin family of antibiotics. Binds to CL990; an antimitotic-antibiotic compound. From Klebsiella pneumoniae.
   9605..9726    +  polyA_signal   SV40 poly(A) signal: SV40 polyadenylation signal
   9797..9819    -  protein_bind   lac operator (fragment): The lac repressor binds to the lac operator to inhibit transcription in E. coli. This inhibition can be relieved by adding lactose or isopropyl-β-D-thiogalactopyranoside (IPTG). lac repressor encoded by lacI
   9823..9853    -  promoter       lac promoter: promoter for the E. coli lac operon
   9868..9889    -  protein_bind   CAP binding site: CAP binding activates transcription in the presence of cAMP. E. coli catabolite activator protein
   9902..9994    -  CDS            lacI (fragment): lac repressor; lacI; The lac repressor binds to the lac operator to inhibit transcription in E. coli. This inhibition can be relieved by adding lactose or isopropyl-β-D-thiogalactopyranoside (IPTG).
  10177..10765   -  rep_origin     ori: high-copy-number ColE1/pMB1/pBR322/pUC origin of replication
  10936..11796   -  CDS            AmpR: β-lactamase; bla; confers resistance to ampicillin, carbenicillin, and related antibiotics
  11797..11901   -  promoter       AmpR promoter: bla
  11960..12012   -  misc_feature   bom (fragment): basis of mobility region from pBR322
>Addgene plasmid #170457 | pSynapsin_NLS_GFP_P2A_His6_NR1. | addgene full sequence | sequence record 337558 | Addgene NGS Result
GACATTGATTATTGACTAGTTATTAATAGTAATCAATTACGGGGTCATTAGTTCATAGCCCATATATGGA
GTTCCGCGTTACATAACTTACGGTAAATGGCCCGCCTGGCTGACCGCCCAACGACCCCCGCCCATTGACG
TCAATAATGACGTATGTTCCCATAGTAACGCCAATAGGGACTTTCCATTGACGTCAATGGGTGGAGTATT
TACGGTAAACTGCCCACTTGGCAGTACATCAAGTGTATCATATGCCAAGTACGCCCCCTATTGACGTCAA
TGACGGTAAATGGCCCGCCTGGCATTATGCCCAGTACATGACCTTATGGGACTTTCCTACTTGGCAGTAC
ATCTACGTATTAGTCATCGCTATTACCATGGTGATGCGGTTTTGGCAGTACATCAATGGGCGTGGATAGC
GGTTTGACTCACGGGGATTTCCAAGTCTCCACCCCATTGACGTCAATGGGAGTTTGTTTTGGCACCAAAA
TCAACGGGACTTTCCAAAATGTCGTAACAACTCCGCCCCATTGACGCAAATGGGCGGTAGGCGTGTACGG
TGGGAGGTCTATATAAGCAGCGCGTTTTGCCTGTACTGGGTCTCTCTGGTTAGACCAGATCTGAGCCTGG
GAGCTCTCTGGCTAACTAGGGAACCCACTGCTTAAGCCTCAATAAAGCTTGCCTTGAGTGCTTCAAGTAG
TGTGTGCCCGTCTGTTGTGTGACTCTGGTAACTAGAGATCCCTCAGACCCTTTTAGTCAGTGTGGAAAAT
CTCTAGCAGTGGCGCCCGAACAGGGACTTGAAAGCGAAAGGGAAACCAGAGGAGCTCTCTCGACGCAGGA
CTCGGCTTGCTGAAGCGCGCACGGCAAGAGGCGAGGGGCGGCGACTGGTGAGTACGCCAAAAATTTTGAC
TAGCGGAGGCTAGAAGGAGAGAGATGGGTGCGAGAGCGTCAGTATTAAGCGGGGGAGAATTAGATCGCGA
TGGGAAAAAATTCGGTTAAGGCCAGGGGGAAAGAAAAAATATAAATTAAAACATATAGTATGGGCAAGCA
GGGAGCTAGAACGATTCGCAGTTAATCCTGGCCTGTTAGAAACATCAGAAGGCTGTAGACAAATACTGGG
ACAGCTACAACCATCCCTTCAGACAGGATCAGAAGAACTTAGATCATTATATAATACAGTAGCAACCCTC
TATTGTGTGCATCAAAGGATAGAGATAAAAGACACCAAGGAAGCTTTAGACAAGATAGAGGAAGAGCAAA
ACAAAAGTAAGACCACCGCACAGCAAGCGGCCGCTGATCTTCAGACCTGGAGGAGGAGATATGAGGGACA
ATTGGAGAAGTGAATTATATAAATATAAAGTAGTAAAAATTGAACCATTAGGAGTAGCACCCACCAAGGC
AAAGAGAAGAGTGGTGCAGAGAGAAAAAAGAGCAGTGGGAATAGGAGCTTTGTTCCTTGGGTTCTTGGGA
GCAGCAGGAAGCACTATGGGCGCAGCGTCAATGACGCTGACGGTACAGGCCAGACAATTATTGTCTGGTA
TAGTGCAGCAGCAGAACAATTTGCTGAGGGCTATTGAGGCGCAACAGCATCTGTTGCAACTCACAGTCTG
GGGCATCAAGCAGCTCCAGGCAAGAATCCTGGCTGTGGAAAGATACCTAAAGGATCAACAGCTCCTGGGG
ATTTGGGGTTGCTCTGGAAAACTCATTTGCACCACTGCTGTGCCTTGGAATGCTAGTTGGAGTAATAAAT
CTCTGGAACAGATTTGGAATCACACGACCTGGATGGAGTGGGACAGAGAAATTAACAATTACACAAGCTT
AATACACTCCTTAATTGAAGAATCGCAAAACCAGCAAGAAAAGAATGAACAAGAATTATTGGAATTAGAT
AAATGGGCAAGTTTGTGGAATTGGTTTAACATAACAAATTGGCTGTGGTATATAAAATTATTCATAATGA
TAGTAGGAGGCTTGGTAGGTTTAAGAATAGTTTTTGCTGTACTTTCTATAGTGAATAGAGTTAGGCAGGG
ATATTCACCATTATCGTTTCAGACCCACCTCCCAACCCCGAGGGGACCCGACAGGCCCGAAGGAATAGAA
GAAGAAGGTGGAGAGAGAGACAGAGACAGATCCATTCGATTAGTGAACGGATCGGCACTGCGTGCGCCAA
TTCTGCAGACAAATGGCAGTATTCATCCACAATTTTAAAAGAAAAGGGGGGATTGGGGGGTACAGTGCAG
GGGAAAGAATAGTAGACATAATAGCAACAGACATACAAACTAAAGAATTACAAAAACAAATTACAAAAAT
TCAAAATTTTCGGGTTTATTACAGGGACAGCAGAGATCCAGTTTGGTTAATCGCATGCTAGAGAGGGCCC
TGCGTATGAGTGCAAGTGGGTTTTAGGACCAGGATGAGGCGGGGTGGGGGTGCCTACCTGACGACCGACC
CCGACCCACTGGACAAGCACCCAACCCCCATTCCCCAAATTGCGCATCCCCTATCAGAGAGGGGGAGGGG
AAACAGGATGCGGCGAGGCGCGTGCGCACTGCCAGCTTCAGCACCGCGGACAGTGCCTTCGCCCCCGCCT
GGCGGCGCGCGCCACCGCCGCCTCAGCACTGAAGGCGCGCTGACGTCACTCGCCGGTCCCCCGCAAACTC
CCCTTCCCGGCCACCTTGGTCGCGTCCGCGCCGCCGCCGGCCCAGCCGGACCGCACCACGCGAGGCGCGA
GATAGGGGGGCACGGGCGCGACCATCTGCGCTGCGGCGCCGGCGACTCAGCGCTGCCTCAGTCTGCGGTG
GGCAGCGGAGGAGTCGTGTCGTGCCTGAGAGCGCAGTCGGATCCGCCACCATGGCTCCAAAAAAGAAGAG
AAAGGTAGATCCAAAAAAGAAGAGAAAGGTAGATCCAAAAAAGAAGAGAAAGGTAATGGTGAGCAAGGGC
GAGGAGCTGTTCACCGGGGTGGTGCCCATCCTGGTCGAGCTGGACGGCGACGTAAACGGCCACAAGTTCA
GCGTGTCCGGCGAGGGCGAGGGCGATGCCACCTACGGCAAGCTGACCCTGAAGTTCATCTGCACCACCGG
CAAGCTGCCCGTGCCCTGGCCCACCCTCGTGACCACCCTGACCTACGGCGTGCAGTGCTTCAGCCGCTAC
CCCGACCACATGAAGCAGCACGACTTCTTCAAGTCCGCCATGCCCGAAGGCTACGTCCAGGAGCGCACCA
TCTTCTTCAAGGACGACGGCAACTACAAGACCCGCGCCGAGGTGAAGTTCGAGGGCGACACCCTGGTGAA
CCGCATCGAGCTGAAGGGCATCGACTTCAAGGAGGACGGCAACATCCTGGGGCACAAGCTGGAGTACAAC
TACAACAGCCACAACGTCTATATCATGGCCGACAAGCAGAAGAACGGCATCAAGGTGAACTTCAAGATCC
GCCACAACATCGAGGACGGCAGCGTGCAGCTCGCCGACCACTACCAGCAGAACACCCCCATCGGCGACGG
CCCCGTGCTGCTGCCCGACAACCACTACCTGAGCACCCAGTCCGCCCTGAGCAAAGACCCCAACGAGAAG
CGCGATCACATGGTCCTGCTGGAGTTCGTGACCGCCGCCGGGATCACTCTCGGCATGGACGAGCTGTACA
AGGGATCCGGAGCTACTAACTTCAGCCTGCTGAAGCAAGCAGGAGATGTTGAAGAAAACCCCGGGCCTGC
TAGCATGAGCACCATGCACCTGCTGACATTCGCCCTGCTTTTTTCCTGCTCCTTCGCCCGCGCCGCCACT
AGGCATCATCACCATCACCACGCTAGTTGCGACCCCAAGATCGTCAACATCGGCGCGGTGCTGAGCACGC
GCAAGCATGAACAGATGTTCCGCGAGGCAGTAAACCAGGCCAATAAGCGACACGGCTCTTGGAAGATACA
GCTCAACGCCACTTCTGTCACCCACAAGCCCAACGCCATACAGATGGCCCTGTCAGTGTGTGAGGACCTC
ATCTCTAGCCAGGTCTACGCTATCCTAGTTAGCCACCCGCCTACTCCCAACGACCACTTCACTCCCACCC
CTGTCTCCTACACAGCTGGCTTCTACAGAATCCCTGTCCTGGGACTGACTACCCGAATGTCCATCTACTC
TGACAAGAGTATCCACCTGAGTTTCCTTCGCACGGTGCCGCCCTACTCCCACCAGTCCAGCGTCTGGTTT
GAGATGATGCGAGTCTACAACTGGAACCACATCATCCTGCTGGTCAGCGACGACCACGAGGGACGGGCAG
CGCAGAAGCGCTTGGAGACGTTGCTGGAGGAACGGGAGTCCAAGGCAGAGAAGGTGCTGCAGTTTGACCC
AGGAACCAAGAATGTGACGGCTCTGCTGATGGAGGCCCGGGAACTGGAGGCCCGGGTCATCATCCTTTCT
GCAAGCGAGGACGACGCTGCCACAGTGTACCGCGCAGCCGCAATGCTGAACATGACGGGCTCTGGGTACG
TGTGGCTGGTCGGGGAACGCGAGATCTCTGGGAACGCCCTGCGCTACGCTCCTGATGGCATCATCGGACT
TCAGCTCATCAATGGCAAGAATGAGTCAGCCCACATCAGTGACGCCGTGGGCGTGGTGGCACAGGCAGTT
CACGAACTCCTAGAGAAGGAGAATATCACTGACCCACCGCGGGGTTGCGTGGGCAACACCAACATCTGGA
AGACAGGACCATTGTTCAAGAGGGTGCTGATGTCTTCTAAGTATGCGGACGGAGTGACTGGCCGTGTGGA
ATTCAATGAGGATGGGGACCGGAAGTTTGCCAACTATAGTATCATGAACCTGCAGAACCGCAAGCTGGTG
CAAGTGGGCATCTACAATGGTACCCATGTCATCCCAAATGACAGGAAGATCATCTGGCCAGGAGGAGAGA
CAGAGAAACCTCGAGGATACCAGATGTCCACCAGACTAAAGATAGTGACAATCCACCAAGAGCCCTTCGT
GTACGTCAAGCCCACAATGAGTGATGGGACATGCAAAGAGGAGTTCACAGTCAATGGTGACCCAGTGAAG
AAGGTGATCTGTACGGGGCCTAATGACACGTCCCCAGGCAGCCCACGCCACACAGTGCCCCAGTGCTGCT
ATGGCTTCTGCATAGACCTGCTCATCAAGCTGGCGCGGACCATGAATTTTACCTATGAGGTGCACCTGGT
GGCAGATGGCAAGTTTGGCACACAGGAGCGGGTAAACAACAGCAACAAAAAGGAGTGGAACGGAATGATG
GGCGAGCTACTCAGTGGCCAAGCGGACATGATTGTGGCACCACTGACCATCAACAATGAGCGTGCGCAGT
ACATAGAGTTCTCCAAGCCCTTCAAGTACCAGGGCCTGACCATTTTGGTCAAGAAGGAGATTCCCAGGAG
CACACTGGACTCATTTATGCAGCCTTTTCAGAGCACACTGTGGTTGCTAGTAGGACTGTCAGTTCATGTG
GTGGCTGTGATGCTGTACCTGCTGGACCGCTTCAGTCCCTTTGGCCGATTCAAGGTGAACAGTGAGGAGG
AGGAGGAAGATGCACTGACCCTGTCCTCTGCCATGTGGTTTTCCTGGGGCGTCCTGCTCAACTCCGGCAT
TGGGGAAGGTGCCCCCCGGAGTTTCTCTGCACGTATCCTAGGCATGGTGTGGGCTGGTTTCGCCATGATC
ATAGTGGCTTCCTACACTGCCAACTTGGCAGCTTTCCTGGTGCTGGATCGGCCTGAGGAGCGCATCACGG
GCATCAATGACCCCAGGCTCAGAAACCCCTCAGACAAGTTCATCTACGCAACTGTAAAGCAGAGCTCCGT
GGACATCTACTTCCGGAGGCAGGTGGAGTTGAGTACCATGTACCGGCACATGGAAAAACACAATTACGAG
AGCGCAGCTGAGGCCATCCAGGCTGTGCGGGACAACAAGCTGCACGCCTTTATCTGGGACTCGGCCGTGC
TGGAGTTTGAGGCTTCACAGAAGTGCGATCTGGTGACCACGGGTGAGCTGTTCTTCCGCTCAGGCTTTGG
CATCGGCATGCGCAAGGACAGCCCCTGGAAGCAGAACGTTTCCCTGTCCATACTCAAGTCCCATGAGAAT
GGCTTCATGGAAGATCTGGATAAGACATGGGTTCGGTATCAGGAATGCGACTCCCGCAGCAATGCTCCTG
CAACCCTCACTTTTGAGAACATGGCAGGGGTCTTCATGCTGGTGGCTGGAGGCATCGTAGCTGGGATTTT
CCTCATTTTCATTGAGATCGCCTACAAGCGACACAAGGATGCCCGTAGGAAGCAGATGCAGCTGGCTTTT
GCAGCCGTGAACGTGTGGAGGAAGAACCTGCAGGATAGAAAGAGTGGTAGAGCAGAGCCCGACCCTAAAA
AGAAAGCCACATTTAGGGCTATCACCTCCACCCTGGCCTCCAGCTTCAAGAGACGTAGGTCCTCCAAAGA
CACGAGCACCGGGGGTGGACGCGGCGCTTTGCAAAACCAAAAAGACACAGTGCTGCCGCGACGCGCTATT
GAGAGGGAGGAGGGCCAGCTGCAGCTGTGTTCCCGTCATAGGGAGAGCTGAGGCGCGCCTTCGAATTAAT
TAAGGCCGCGACTCTAGAATTCGATATCAAGCTTATCGATAATCAACCTCTGGATTACAAAATTTGTGAA
AGATTGACTGGTATTCTTAACTATGTTGCTCCTTTTACGCTATGTGGATACGCTGCTTTAATGCCTTTGT
ATCATGCTATTGCTTCCCGTATGGCTTTCATTTTCTCCTCCTTGTATAAATCCTGGTTGCTGTCTCTTTA
TGAGGAGTTGTGGCCCGTTGTCAGGCAACGTGGCGTGGTGTGCACTGTGTTTGCTGACGCAACCCCCACT
GGTTGGGGCATTGCCACCACCTGTCAGCTCCTTTCCGGGACTTTCGCTTTCCCCCTCCCTATTGCCACGG
CGGAACTCATCGCCGCCTGCCTTGCCCGCTGCTGGACAGGGGCTCGGCTGTTGGGCACTGACAATTCCGT
GGTGTTGTCGGGGAAATCATCGTCCTTTCCTTGGCTGCTCGCCTGTGTTGCCACCTGGATTCTGCGCGGG
ACGTCCTTCTGCTACGTCCCTTCGGCCCTCAATCCAGCGGACCTTCCTTCCCGCGGCCTGCTGCCGGCTC
TGCGGCCTCTTCCGCGTCTTCGCCTTCGCCCTCAGACGAGTCGGATCTCCCTTTGGGCCGCCTCCCCGCA
TCGATACCGTCGACCTCGAGACCTAGAAAAACATGGAGCAATCACAAGTAGCAATACAGCAGCTACCAAT
GCTGATTGTGCCTGGCTAGAAGCACAAGAGGAGGAGGAGGTGGGTTTTCCAGTCACACCTCAGGTACCTT
TAAGACCAATGACTTACAAGGCAGCTGTAGATCTTAGCCACTTTTTAAAAGAAAAGGGGGGACTGGAAGG
GCTAATTCACTCCCAACGAAGACAAGATATCCTTGATCTGTGGATCTACCACACACAAGGCTACTTCCCT
GATTGGCAGAACTACACACCAGGGCCAGGGATCAGATATCCACTGACCTTTGGATGGTGCTACAAGCTAG
TACCAGTTGAGCAAGAGAAGGTAGAAGAAGCCAATGAAGGAGAGAACACCCGCTTGTTACACCCTGTGAG
CCTGCATGGGATGGATGACCCGGAGAGAGAAGTATTAGAGTGGAGGTTTGACAGCCGCCTAGCATTTCAT
CACATGGCCCGAGAGCTGCATCCGGACTGTACTGGGTCTCTCTGGTTAGACCAGATCTGAGCCTGGGAGC
TCTCTGGCTAACTAGGGAACCCACTGCTTAAGCCTCAATAAAGCTTGCCTTGAGTGCTTCAAGTAGTGTG
TGCCCGTCTGTTGTGTGACTCTGGTAACTAGAGATCCCTCAGACCCTTTTAGTCAGTGTGGAAAATCTCT
AGCAGGGCCCGTTTAAACCCGCTGATCAGCCTCGACTGTGCCTTCTAGTTGCCAGCCATCTGTTGTTTGC
CCCTCCCCCGTGCCTTCCTTGACCCTGGAAGGTGCCACTCCCACTGTCCTTTCCTAATAAAATGAGGAAA
TTGCATCGCATTGTCTGAGTAGGTGTCATTCTATTCTGGGGGGTGGGGTGGGGCAGGACAGCAAGGGGGA
GGATTGGGAAGACAATAGCAGGCATGCTGGGGATGCGGTGGGCTCTATGGCTTCTGAGGCGGAAAGAACC
AGCTGGGGCTCTAGGGGGTATCCCC
[124 nt withheld, positions 8216-8339]
C
[91 nt withheld, positions 8341-8431]
A
[49 nt withheld, positions 8433-8481]
CCTTTGACGTTGGAGTCCACGTTCTTT
[37 nt withheld, positions 8509-8545]
ACCCTATCTCGGTCTATTCTTTTGATTTATAAGGGATTTTGCCGATTTCGGCCTATTGGTTAAAAAATGA
GCTGATTTAACAAAAATTTAACGCGAATTAATTCTGTGGAATGTGTGTCAGTTAGGGTGTGGAAAGTCCC
CAGGCTCCCCAGCAGGCAGAAGTATGCAAAGCATGCATCTCAATTAGTCAGCAACCAGGTGTGGAAAGTC
CCCAGGCTCCCCAGCAGGCAGAAGTATGCAAAGCATGCATCTCAATTAGTCAGCAACCATAGTCCCGCCC
CTAACTCCGCCCATCCCGCCCCTAACTCCGCCCAGTTCCGCCCATTCTCCGCCCCATGGCTGACTAATTT
TTTTTATTTATGCAGAGGCCGAGGCCGCCTCTGCCTCTGAGCTATTCCAGAAGTAGTGAGGAGGCTTTTT
TGGAGGCCTAGGCTTTTGCAAAAAGCTCCCGGGAGCTTGTATATCCATTTTCGGATCTGATCAGCACGTG
TTGACAATTAATCATCGGCATAGTATATCGGCATAGTATAATACGACAAGGTGAGGAACTAAACCATGGC
CAAGTTGACCAGTGCCGTTCCGGTGCTCACCGCGCGCGACGTCGCCGGAGCGGTCGAGTTCTGGACCGAC
CGGCTCGGGTTCTCCCGGGACTTCGTGGAGGACGACTTCGCCGGTGTGGTCCGGGACGACGTGACCCTGT
TCATCAGCGCGGTCCAGGACCAGGTGGTGCCGGACAACACCCTGGCCTGGGTGTGGGTGCGCGGCCTGGA
CGAGCTGTACGCCGAGTGGTCGGAGGTCGTGTCCACGAACTTCCGGGACGCCTCCGGGCCGGCCATGACC
GAGATCGGCGAGCAGCCGTGGGGGCGGGAGTTCGCCCTGCGCGACCCGGCCGGCAACTGCGTGCACTTCG
TGGCCGAGGAGCAGGACTGACACGTGCTACGAGATTTCGATTCCACCGCCGCCTTCTATGAAAGGTTGGG
CTTCGGAATCGTTTTCCGGGACGCCGGCTGGATGATCCTCCAGCGCGGGGATCTCATGCTGGAGTTCTTC
GCCCACCCCAACTTGTTTATTGCAGCTTATAATGGTTACAAATAAAGCAATAGCATCACAAATTTCACAA
ATAAAGCATTTTTTTCACTGCATTCTAGTTGTGGTTTGTCCAAACTCATCAATGTATCTTATCATGTCTG
TATACCGTCGACCTCTAGCTAGAGCTTGGCGTAATCATGGTCATAGCTGTTTCCTGTGTGAAATTGTTAT
CCGCTCACAATTCCACACAACATACGAGCCGGAAGCATAAAGTGTAAAGCCTGGGGTGCCTAATGAGTGA
GCTAACTCACATTAATTGCGTTGCGCTCACTGCCCGCTTTCCAGTCGGGAAACCTGTCGTGCCAGCTGCA
TTAATGAATCGGCCAACGCGCGGGGAGAGGCGGTTTGCGTATTGGGCGCTCTTCCGCTTCCTCGCTCACT
GACTCGCTGCGCTCGGTCGTTCGGCTGCGGCGAGCGGTATCAGCTCACTCAAAGGCGGTAATACGGTTAT
CCACAGAATCAGGGGATAACGCAGGAAAGAACATGTGAGCAAAAGGCCAGCAAAAGGCCAGGAACCGTAA
AAAGGCCGCGTTGCTGGCGTTTTTCCATAGGCTCCGCCCCCCTGACGAGCATCACAAAAATCGACGCTCA
AGTCAGAGGTGGCGAAACCCGACAGGACTATAAAGATACCAGGCGTTTCCCCCTGGAAGCTCCCTCGTGC
GCTCTCCTGTTCCGACCCTGCCGCTTACCGGATACCTGTCCGCCTTTCTCCCTTCGGGAAGCGTGGCGCT
TTCTCATAGCTCACGCTGTAGGTATCTCAGTTCGGTGTAGGTCGTTCGCTCCAAGCTGGGCTGTGTGCAC
GAACCCCCCGTTCAGCCCGACCGCTGCGCCTTATCCGGTAACTATCGTCTTGAGTCCAACCCGGTAAGAC
ACGACTTATCGCCACTGGCAGCAGCCACTGGTAACAGGATTAGCAGAGCGAGGTATGTAGGCGGTGCTAC
AGAGTTCTTGAAGTGGTGGCCTAACTACGGCTACACTAGAAGAACAGTATTTGGTATCTGCGCTCTGCTG
AAGCCAGTTACCTTCGGAAAAAGAGTTGGTAGCTCTTGATCCGGCAAACAAACCACCGCTGGTAGCGGTG
GTTTTTTTGTTTGCAAGCAGCAGATTACGCGCAGAAAAAAAGGATCTCAAGAAGATCCTTTGATCTTTTC
TACGGGGTCTGACGCTCAGTGGAACGAAAACTCACGTTAAGGGATTTTGGTCATGAGATTATCAAAAAGG
ATCTTCACCTAGATCCTTTTAAATTAAAAATGAAGTTTTAAATCAATCTAAAGTATATATGAGTAAACTT
GGTCTGACAGTTACCAATGCTTAATCAGTGAGGCACCTATCTCAGCGATCTGTCTATTTCGTTCATCCAT
AGTTGCCTGACTCCCCGTCGTGTAGATAACTACGATACGGGAGGGCTTACCATCTGGCCCCAGTGCTGCA
ATGATACCGCGAGACCCACGCTCACCGGCTCCAGATTTATCAGCAATAAACCAGCCAGCCGGAAGGGCCG
AGCGCAGAAGTGGTCCTGCAACTTTATCCGCCTCCATCCAGTCTATTAATTGTTGCCGGGAAGCTAGAGT
AAGTAGTTCGCCAGTTAATAGTTTGCGCAACGTTGTTGCCATTGCTACAGGCATCGTGGTGTCACGCTCG
TCGTTTGGTATGGCTTCATTCAGCTCCGGTTCCCAACGATCAAGGCGAGTTACATGATCCCCCATGTTGT
GCAAAAAAGCGGTTAGCTCCTTCGGTCCTCCGATCGTTGTCAGAAGTAAGTTGGCCGCAGTGTTATCACT
CATGGTTATGGCAGCACTGCATAATTCTCTTACTGTCATGCCATCCGTAAGATGCTTTTCTGTGACTGGT
GAGTACTCAACCAAGTCATTCTGAGAATAGTGTATGCGGCGACCGAGTTGCTCTTGCCCGGCGTCAATAC
GGGATAATACCGCGCCACATAGCAGAACTTTAAAAGTGCTCATCATTGGAAAACGTTCTTCGGGGCGAAA
ACTCTCAAGGATCTTACCGCTGTTGAGATCCAGTTCGATGTAACCCACTCGTGCACCCAACTGATCTTCA
GCATCTTTTACTTTCACCAGCGTTTCTGGGTGAGCAAAAACAGGAAGGCAAAATGCCGCAAAAAAGGGAA
TAAGGGCGACACGGAAATGTTGAATACTCATACTCTTCCTTTTTCAATATTATTGAAGCATTTATCAGGG
TTATTGTCTCATGAGCGGATACATATTTGAATGTATTTAGAAAAATAAACAAATAGGGGTTCCGCGCACA
TTTCCCCGAAAAGTGCCACCTGACGTCGACGGATCGGGAGATCTCCCGATCCCCTATGGTGCACTCTCAG
TACAATCTGCTCTGATGCCGCATAGTTAAGCCAGTATCTGCTCCCTGCTTGTGTGTTGGAGGTCGCTGAG
TAGTGCGCGAGCAAAATTTAAGCTACAACAAGGCAAGGCTTGACCGACAATTGCATGAAGAATCTGCTTA
GGGTTAGGCGTTTTGCGCTGCTTCGCGATGTACGGGCCAGATATACGCGTT
